Addgene plasmid #123787: MTK3b_006
Purpose: Encodes tagBFP as a Type 3b part to be used in the MTK system
Depositing lab: Hana El-Samad. Depositing organization: University of California, San Francisco (UCSF). Publication: A Toolkit for Rapid Modular Construction of Biological Circuits in Mammalian Cells. Fonseca JP, Bonny AR, Kumar GR, Ng AH, Town J, Wu QC, Aslankoohi E, Chen SY, Dods G, Harrigan P, Osimiri LC, Kistler AL, El-Samad H. ACS Synth Biol. 2019 Nov 15;8(11):2593-2606. doi: 10.1021/acssynbio.9b00322. Epub 2019 Nov 5. PubMed 31686495.
Backbone
  Vector backbone: MTK0_027
  Vector type: Mammalian Expression
Growth in bacteria
  Bacterial resistance: Chloramphenicol, 25 μg/mL
  Growth temperature: 37°C
  Growth strain: DH5alpha
  Copy number: Unknown
Gene/Insert
  Gene/Insert name: tagBFP
  Species: Synthetic
  Cloning method: Restriction Enzyme; 5′ cloning site BsmBI (destroyed during cloning); 3′ cloning site BsmBI (destroyed during cloning)
Terms and licenses: Academic/Nonprofit Terms; Industry Terms: Not Available to Industry
Depositor comments: Type 3b parts are used for coding sequences in the MTK. Please visit https://www.biorxiv.org/content/10.1101/506188v2 for BioRxiv preprint
How to cite: MTK3b_006 was a gift from Hana El-Samad (Addgene plasmid # 123787 ; http://n2t.net/addgene:123787 ; RRID:Addgene_123787)
