[The description below was written by a language model from this plasmid's Addgene catalogue record and pLannotate feature annotations shown in this document.]
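Description:
MTK3b_006 is a small (about 2.4 kb) part plasmid from the Mammalian Toolkit (MTK), a modular hierarchical cloning system for building genetic circuits in mammalian cells. It is built on the MTK0_027 part-entry backbone and, although catalogued as a mammalian expression vector, it is a storage and donor plasmid rather than a functional expression construct. The annotated features show no mammalian promoter, polyadenylation signal or mammalian selection marker. It is propagated in E. coli through a high-copy ColE1/pUC-type origin and selected with chloramphenicol. Resistance is provided by the cat gene (chloramphenicol acetyltransferase), driven by its native promoter and followed by a minimal lambda t0 terminator, all oriented opposite to the insert.

The payload is the coding sequence for TagBFP, a monomeric, rapidly maturing, constitutively fluorescent blue protein derived from the sea anemone Entacmaea quadricolor, here recorded as a synthetic insert. It was placed into the entry vector using BsmBI, a type IIS enzyme, and both sites were destroyed in the process, which is typical of Golden Gate-style part domestication. The plasmid is designated a Type 3b part, a category the depositor notes is used for coding sequences in the MTK. The part type fixes the position the sequence occupies when it is combined with other toolkit parts into a complete transcriptional unit. The record does not list the flanking overhangs or the enzyme used for that downstream assembly. The plasmid's use is to supply a blue fluorescent reporter coding sequence for modular assembly of mammalian expression cassettes and circuits.
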