Features (pLannotate 1.2.2; 5 found; start..end, strand, type, name):
     80..668     +  rep_origin     ori: high-copy-number ColE1/pMB1/pBR322/pUC origin of replication
    783..1478    +  CDS            TagBFP: TagBFP is a basic (constitutively fluorescent) blue fluorescent protein published in 2008, derived from Entacmaea quadricolor. It is reported to be a very rapidly-maturing monomer with very low acid sensitivity.
   1498..1532    -  terminator     lambda t0 terminator: minimal transcription terminator from phage lambda (Scholtissek and Grosse, 1987)
   1606..2262    -  CDS            cat: CAT_ECOLX - Experimental evidence at protein level: Swiss-Prot protein existence level 1. This enzyme is an effector of chloramphenicol resistance in bacteria. From Escherichia coli. This protein is used as a marker in many commonly used cloning vectors, such as pACYC184.
   2263..2360    -  promoter       cat promoter: promoter of the E. coli cat gene encoding chloramphenicol acetyltransferase
>Addgene plasmid #123787 | MTK3b_006 | addgene full sequence | sequence record 249093 | Addgene NGS Result
CAATCATGACCAAAATCCCTTAACGTGAGTTTTCGTTCCACTGAGCGTCAGACCCCGTAGAAAAGATCAA
AGGATCTTCTTGAGATCCTTTTTTTCTGCGCGTAATCTGCTGCTTGCAAACAAAAAAACCACCGCTACCA
GCGGTGGTTTGTTTGCCGGATCAAGAGCTACCAACTCTTTTTCCGAAGGTAACTGGCTTCAGCAGAGCGC
AGATACCAAATACTGTTCTTCTAGTGTAGCCGTAGTTAGGCCACCACTTCAAGAACTCTGTAGCACCGCC
TACATACCTCGCTCTGCTAATCCTGTTACCAGTGGCTGCTGCCAGTGGCGATAAGTCGTGTCTTACCGGG
TTGGACTCAAGACGATAGTTACCGGATAAGGCGCAGCGGTCGGGCTGAACGGGGGGTTCGTGCACACAGC
CCAGCTTGGAGCGAACGACCTACACCGAACTGAGATACCTACAGCGTGAGCTATGAGAAAGCGCCACGCT
TCCCGAAGGGAGAAAGGCGGACAGGTATCCGGTAAGCGGCAGGGTCGGAACAGGAGAGCGCACGAGGGAG
CTTCCAGGGGGAAACGCCTGGTATCTTTATAGTCCTGTCGGGTTTCGCCACCTCTGACTTGAGCGTCGAT
TTTTGTGATGCTCGTCAGGGGGGCGGAGCCTATGGAAAAACGCCAGCAACGCGGCCTTTTTACGGTTCCT
GGCCTTTTGCTGGCCTTTTGCTCACATGTTCTTTCCTGCGTTATCCCCTGATTCTGTGGATAACCGTAGT
CGGTCTCATTCTAGCGAGCTGATTAAGGAGAACATGCACATGAAGCTGTACATGGAGGGCACCGTGGACA
ACCATCACTTCAAGTGCACATCCGAGGGCGAAGGCAAGCCCTACGAGGGCACCCAGACCATGAGAATCAA
GGTGGTCGAGGGCGGCCCTCTCCCCTTCGCCTTCGACATCCTGGCTACTAGCTTCCTCTACGGCAGCAAG
ACCTTCATCAACCACACCCAGGGCATCCCCGACTTCTTCAAGCAGTCCTTCCCTGAGGGCTTCACATGGG
AGAGAGTCACCACATACGAAGACGGGGGCGTGCTGACCGCTACCCAGGACACCAGCCTCCAGGACGGCTG
CCTCATCTACAACGTCAAGATCAGAGGGGTGAACTTCACATCCAACGGCCCTGTGATGCAGAAGAAAACA
CTCGGCTGGGAGGCCTTCACCGAAACGCTGTACCCCGCTGACGGCGGCCTGGAAGGCAGAAACGACATGG
CCCTGAAGCTCGTGGGCGGGAGCCATCTGATCGCAAACATCAAGACCACATATAGATCCAAGAAACCCGC
TAAGAACCTCAAGATGCCTGGCGTCTACTATGTGGACTACAGACTGGAAAGAATCAAGGAGGCCAACAAC
GAAACCTACGTCGAGCAGCACGAGGTGGCAGTGGCCAGATACTGCGACCTCCCTAGCAAACTGGGGCACA
AGCTTAATGGATCCTGAGACCAGACCAATAAAAAACGCCCGGCGGCAACCGAGCGTTCTGAACAAATCCA
GATGGAGTTCTGAGGTCATTACTGGATCTATCAACAGGAGTCCAAGCGAGCTCGATATCAAATTACGCCC
CGCCCTGCCACTCATCGCAGTACTGTTGTAATTCATTAAGCATTCTGCCGACATGGAAGCCATCACAAAC
GGCATGATGAACCTGAATCGCCAGCGGCATCAGCACCTTGTCGCCTTGCGTATAATATTTGCCCATGGTG
AAAACGGGGGCGAAGAAGTTGTCCATATTGGCCACGTTTAAATCAAAACTGGTGAAACTCACCCAGGGAT
TGGCTGAAACGAAAAACATATTCTCAATAAACCCTTTAGGGAAATAGGCCAGGTTTTCACCGTAACACGC
CACATCTTGCGAATATATGTGTAGAAACTGCCGGAAATCGTCGTGGTATTCACTCCAGAGCGATGAAAAC
GTTTCAGTTTGCTCATGGAAAACGGTGTAACAAGGGTGAACACTATCCCATATCACCAGCTCACCGTCTT
TCATTGCCATACGAAATTCCGGATGAGCATTCATCAGGCGGGCAAGAATGTGAATAAAGGCCGGATAAAA
CTTGTGCTTATTTTTCTTTACGGTCTTTAAAAAGGCCGTAATATCCAGCTGAACGGTCTGGTTATAGGTA
CATTGAGCAACTGACTGAAATGCCTCAAAATGTTCTTTACGATGCCATTGGGATATATCAACGGTGGTAT
ATCCAGTGATTTTTTTCTCCATTTTAGCTTCCTTAGCTCCTGAAAATCTCGATAACTCAAAAAATACGCC
CGGTAGTGATCTTATTTCATTATGGTGAAAGTTGGAACCTCTTACGTGCCCGAT
